Addgene plasmid #207533: pEditA-RY
Purpose: Plasmid for adenine base editing; oriV(pRO1600/ColE1), xylS (cured of BsaI-sites), Pm→ABE:SpRY, PEM7→non-specific sgRNA; SmR/SpR
Depositing lab: Pablo Ivan Nikel. Publication: The pAblo.pCasso self-curing vector toolset for unconstrained cytidine and adenine base-editing in Gram-negative bacteria. Kozaeva E, Nielsen ZS, Nieto-Dominguez M, Nikel PI. Nucleic Acids Res. 2024 Jan 5:gkad1236. doi: 10.1093/nar/gkad1236. PubMed 38180826.
Backbone
  Vector backbone: pSEVA448
  Backbone manufacturer: SEVA collection
  Vector type: CRISPR ; Pseudomonas vector
Growth in bacteria
  Bacterial resistance: Streptomycin, 50 μg/mL
  Growth temperature: 37°C
  Growth strain: DH5alpha
  Copy number: High Copy
Gene/Insert
  Gene/Insert name: xylS (cured of BsaI-sites), Pm→ABE:SpRY, PEM7→non-specific sgRNA
Terms and licenses: Academic/Nonprofit Terms; Industry Terms: Not Available to Industry
How to cite: pEditA-RY was a gift from Pablo Ivan Nikel (Addgene plasmid # 207533 ; http://n2t.net/addgene:207533 ; RRID:Addgene_207533)
