[The description below was written by a language model from this plasmid's Addgene catalogue record and pLannotate feature annotations shown in this document.]
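Description:
pEditA-RY is a broad-host-range CRISPR base-editing plasmid built on the pSEVA448 backbone from the SEVA collection and intended for adenine base editing in Gram-negative bacteria, particularly Pseudomonas. It carries a hybrid replication module: the pRO1600 oriV with its cognate Rep protein supports replication in Pseudomonas species, while a high-copy ColE1/pUC-type origin allows propagation in E. coli. Selection relies on the aadA aminoglycoside adenylyltransferase, which confers streptomycin and spectinomycin resistance. An incP oriT is also present, so the plasmid can be mobilised by conjugation when transfer functions are supplied in trans.

The payload is an inducible adenine base editor plus a constitutive guide RNA cassette. The XylS regulator, recoded here to remove BsaI sites, activates the Pm promoter in the presence of aromatic inducers such as m-toluate or benzoate. Pm drives a fusion of a TadA-type adenosine deaminase domain to a Streptococcus pyogenes Cas9 derivative, which the record identifies as SpRY, a variant engineered for largely relaxed PAM requirements. This fusion is followed by the lambda t0 terminator. Downstream, the synthetic EM7 promoter expresses an sgRNA made of a non-specific spacer and the S. pyogenes scaffold. Removing the BsaI sites from xylS suggests that target spacers are exchanged by BsaI-based cloning, although the record does not state this. The short CmR, GmR, lacZα and MCS hits in the feature table are fragments, most likely annotation remnants rather than functional genes. The plasmid is used to introduce targeted A-to-G substitutions in bacterial genomes with few constraints on target site choice.
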