Features (pLannotate 1.2.2; 19 found; start..end, strand, type, name):
    344..1177    -  CDS            pRO1600 Rep: replication protein for the broad-host-range plasmid pRO1600 from Pseudomonas aeruginosa&nbsp
   1191..1542    +  rep_origin     pRO1600 oriV: broad-host-range origin of replication from Pseudomonas aeruginosa plasmid pRO1600; requires the pRO1600 Rep protein for replication (West et al., 1994)
   1615..1701    -  terminator     rrnB T1 terminator: Escherichia coli rrnB; transcription terminator T1 from the E. coli rrnB gene
   1726..2691    -  CDS            XylS: XylS regulator encoded by the Pseudomonas putida TOL plasmid pWWO; xylS; stimulates transcription from the Pm promoter in the presence of aromatic compounds such as m-toluate or benzoate
   2952..3357    +  CDS            CmR (fragment): chloramphenicol acetyltransferase; cat; confers resistance to chloramphenicol
   3319..3579    -  CDS            YPRA_ECOLX (fragment): Protein predicted: Swiss-Prot protein existence level 4. From Escherichia coli.
   3591..3671    +  promoter       Pm promoter: The bacterial Pm promoter is activated by XylS in the presence of benzoate or m-toluate (Marqués et al., 1999).
   3731..4228    +  CDS            tadA: TADA_ECOLI - Also known as yfhC. Experimental evidence at protein level: Swiss-Prot protein existence level 1. Catalyzes the deamination of adenosine to inosine at the wobble position 34 of tRNA(Arg2). Essential for cell viability. From Escherichia coli (strain K12).
   4328..8428    +  CDS            cas9: CAS9_STRP1 - Also known as csn1 From Streptococcus pyogenes serotype M1.
   8432..8461    +  misc_feature   MCS (fragment): pUC18/19 multiple cloning site
   8469..8493    +  CDS            lacZα (fragment): LacZα fragment of β-galactosidase; lacZ fragment
   8504..8598    +  terminator     lambda t0 terminator: transcription terminator from phage lambda
   8621..8668    +  promoter       EM7 promoter: synthetic bacterial promoter&nbsp
   8726..8801    +  misc_RNA       gRNA scaffold: guide RNA scaffold for the Streptococcus pyogenes CRISPR/Cas9 system
   8802..8827    +  misc_feature   MCS (fragment): pUC18/19 multiple cloning site
   8989..9045    +  CDS            GmR (fragment): gentamycin acetyltransferase; aacC1; confers resistance to gentamycin
   9052..9843    +  CDS            SmR: aminoglycoside adenylyltransferase (Murphy, 1985); aadA; confers resistance to spectinomycin and streptomycin
   9989..10097   +  oriT           oriT: incP origin of transfer
  10191..290     +  rep_origin     ori (across the origin): high-copy-number ColE1/pMB1/pBR322/pUC origin of replication
>Addgene plasmid #207533 | pEditA-RY | addgene full sequence | sequence record 409612 | Addgene NGS Result
AGGCGCAGCGGTCGGGCTGAACGGGGGGTTCGTGCACACAGCCCAGCTTGGAGCGAACGACCTACACCGA
ACTGAGATACCTACAGCGTGAGCTATGAGAAAGCGCCACGCTTCCCGAAGGGAGAAAGGCGGACAGGCAT
CCGGTAAGCGGCAGGGTCGGAACAGGAGAGCGCACGAGGGAGCTTCCAGGGGGAAACGCCTGGTATCTTT
ATAGTCCTGTCGGGTTTCGCCACCTCTGACTTGAGCGTCGATTTTTGTGATGCTCGTCAGGGGGGCGGAG
CCTATGGAAAAACGCCAGCAACGCGGCCGTGAAAGGCAGGCCGGTCCGTGGTGGCCACGGCCTCTAGGCC
AGATCCAGCGGCATCTGGGTTAGTCGAGCGCGGGCCGCTTCCCATGTCTCACCAGGGCGAGCCTGTTTCG
CGATCTCAGCATCTGAAATCTTCCCGGCCTTGCGCTTCGCTGGGGCCTTACCCACCGCCTTGGCGGGCTT
CTTCGGTCCAAAACTGAACAACAGATGTGTGACCTTGCGCCCGGTCTTTCGCTGCGCCCACTCCACCTGT
AGCGGGCTGTGCTCGTTGATCTGCGTCACGGCTGGATCAAGCACTCGCAACTTGAAGTCCTTGATCGAGG
GATACCGGCCTTCCAGTTGAAACCACTTTCGCAGCTGGTCAATTTCTATTTCGCGCTGGCCGATGCTGTC
CCATTGCATGAGCAGCTCGTAAAGCCTGATCGCGTGGGTGCTGTCCATCTTGGCCACGTCAGCCAAGGCG
TATTTGGTGAACTGTTTGGTGAGTTCCGTCAGGTACGGCAGCATGTCTTTGGTGAACCTGAGTTCTACAC
GGCCCTCACCCTCCCGGTAGATGATTGTTTGCACCCAGCCGGTAATCATCACACTCGGTCTTTTCCCCTT
GCCATTGGGCTCTTGGGTTAACCGGACTTCCCGCCGTTTCAGGCGCAGGGCCGCTTCTTTGAGCTGGTTG
TAGGAAGATTCGATAGGGACACCCGCCATCGTCGCTATGTCCTCCGCCGTCACTGAATACATCACTTCAT
CGGTGACAGGCTCGCTCCTCTTCACCTGGCTAATACAGGCCAGAACGATCCGCTGTTCCTGAACACTGAG
GCGATACGCGGCCTCGACCAGGGCATTGCTTTTGTAAACCATTGGGGGTGAGGCCACGTTCGACATTCCT
TGTGTATAAGGGGACACTGTATCTGCGTCCCACAATACAACAAATCCGTCCCTTTACAACAACAAATCCG
TCCCTTCTTAACAACAAATCCGTCCCTTAATGGCAACAAATCCGTCCCTTTTTAAACTCTACAGGCCACG
GATTACGTGGCCTGTAGACGTCCTAAAAGGTTTAAAAGGGAAAAGGAAGAAAAGGGTGGAAACGCAAAAA
ACGCACCACTACGTGGCCCCGTTGGGGCCGCATTTGTGCCCCTGAAGGGGCGGGGGAGGCGTCTGGGCAA
TCCCCGTTTTACCAGTCCCCTATCGCCGCCTGAGAGGGCGCAGGAAGCGAGTAATCAGGGTATCGAGGCG
GATTCACCCTTGGCGTCCAACCAGCGGCACCAGCGGCGCCTGAGAGGGGCGCGCCCAGCTGTCTAGGGCG
GCGGATTTGTCCTACTCAGGAGAGCGTTCACCGACAAACAACAGATAAAACGAAAGGCCCAGTCTTTCGA
CTGAGCTTTTCGTTTTATTTGATGCCTTTAATTAAACGTTCGTAATCAAGCCACTTCCTTTTTGCATTGA
CGCAGGGTGTCGGAAGGCAACTCGCCGAACGCGCTCCTATAGTTTTCAGCGAAGCGTCCCAAATGTAAGA
AGCCGTAGTCTAGGGCTATCTCAGTTATACTACGCACATTGGCACTGGGATCGTTCAAGCAGGCGCGGAT
GCTTTCGAGCTTGCGGTTGCGGATGTAGTTCTTCGGCGTGGTGCCGGCGTGCTTCTCGAACAAATTGTAG
AGCGAGCGTGGACTCATCATCGCCAGCTCCGCTAACCGCTCAAGGCTGATATTCCGTTTGAGATTCTCCT
CAATGAATTGAACGACTCGCTCGAAAGACGGGTTACCTTTGCTGAAAATTTCACGGCTGACATTGCTGCC
CAGCATTTCGAGCAGCTTGGAAGCGATGATCCCCGCATAGTGCTCTTGGACCCGAGGCATCGACTTTGTA
TGTTCCGCTTCGTCACAAACTAACCCGAGTAGATTGATAAAGCCATCGAGTTGCTGGAGATTGTGTCGCG
CGGCGAAACGGATACCCTCCCTCGGCTTGTGCCAATTGTTGTCACTGCACGCCCGATCAAGGACCACTGA
GGGCAATTTAACGATAAATTTCTCGCAATCTTCTGAATAGGTCAGGTCGGCTTGGTCATCCGGATTGAGC
AGCAATAGTTCGCCCGGCGCAAAATAGTGCTCCTGGCCATGGCCACGCCACAGGCAATGGCCTTTGAGTA
TTATTTGCAGATGATAACAGGTTTCTAATCCAGGCGAGATTACCCTCACGCTACCGCCGTAGCTGATTCG
ACACAGATCGAGGCATCCGAAGATTCTGTGGTGCAGCCTGCCTGCCGGGCGCCCGCCCTTGGGCAGGCGA
ATAGAGTGCGTACCGACATACTGGTTAACATAATCGGAGACTGCATAGGGCTCGGCGTGGACGAAGATCT
GACTTTTCTCGTTCAATAAGCAAAAATCCATAGTTCACGGTTCTCTTATTTTAATGTGGGCTGCTTGGTG
TGATGTAGAAAGGCGCCAAGTCGATGAAAATGCATCTCGACGTGATGCGTATACGGGTTACCCCCATTGC
CACGTTGCGCCATCCTTTTTGCAATCAGTGACCACTTTTCCAAGCAAAAATAACGCCAAGCAGAACGAAG
ACGTTCTTTTTAAGAAGCGAGAACACCAGAAGTTCGTGCTGTCGGGGCATGGGGCGACGAATTGGCGGAT
AAAGGGGATCTGCTGGATATTACGGCCTTTTTAAAGACCGTAAAGAAAAATAAGCACAAGTTTTATCCGG
CCTTTATTCACATTCTTGCCCGCCTGATGAATGCTCATCCGTAATTACGTATGGCAATGAAAGACGGTGA
GCTGGTGATATGGGATAGTGTTCACCCTTGTTACACCGTTTTCCATGAGCAAACTGAAACGTTTTCATCG
CTCTGGAGTGAATACCACGACGATTTCCGGCAGTTTCTACACATATATTCGCAAGATGTGGCGTGTTACG
GTGAAAACCTGGCCTATTTCCCTAAAGGGTTTATTGAGAATATGTTTTTCGTCTCAGCCAATCCCTGGGT
GAGTTTCACCAGTTTTGATTTAAACGTGGCCAATATGGACAACTTCTTCGCCCCCGTTTTCACCATGCAT
GGGAATTAGCTTGATCTGACCAACGACCGGTAGCGGAGCTATCCAACGGCGGTATACCAGGAAAACACAC
AGCAGGTACATCAGAACAGTACCATGACTGAAGAACAAATAGTTTTTTCCTGATCCATAAAGCAGAACGG
CCTGCTCCATGACAAATCTGGCTCCCCAACTAATGCCCCATGCAGCCAGCATAACCAGCATAAAGTGCAG
TGTCCGGTTTGATAGGGATAAGTCCAGCCTTGCAAGAAGCGGATACAGGAGTGCAAAAAATGGCTATCTC
TAGTAAGGCCTACCCCTTAGGCTTTATGCAACAGAAACAATAATAATGGAGTCATGACCATGCCTAGGCC
GCGGTTAGGAGGAAAAACATATGAGCGAAGTCGAGTTCTCCCATGAGTATTGGATGCGGCACGCTCTGAC
CCTCGCGAAACGTGCTCGCGACGAGCGGGAAGTCCCAGTGGGCGCTGTCCTCGTGCTGAATAACCGCGTG
ATTGGCGAAGGCTGGAATCGGGCCATCGGACTCCATGATCCTACGGCACACGCAGAAATCATGGCCCTGC
GCCAGGGTGGCCTCGTCATGCAAAATTATCGGCTGTACGACGCCACGTTGTATTCCACCTTCGAGCCCTG
CGTCATGTGTGCCGGGGCAATGATTCACTCCCGTATTGGGCGTGTGGTGTTCGGGGTGCGCAATGCAAAG
ACCGGCGCTGCCGGCTCGCTCATGGATGTCTTGCACCATCCCGGTATGAACCACCGGGTCGAGATTACCG
AAGGCATTTTGGCCGACGAGTGCGCCGCGCTCTTGTGCCGGTTTTTTCGTATGCCACGGCGTGTGTTCAA
CGCTCAAAAGAAAGCACAAAGCTCCACCGATTCCGGGGGTTCCTCGGGCGGCTCGAGCGGGTCCGAAACC
CCTGGTACGTCGGAATCGGCTACGCCAGAATCGTCCGGCGGCTCGTCCGGCGGTTCTGACAAGAAGTACA
GCATCGGCCTGGCCATCGGCACCAACTCTGTGGGCTGGGCCGTGATCACCGACGAGTACAAGGTGCCCAG
CAAGAAATTCAAGGTGCTGGGCAACACCGACCGGCACAGCATCAAGAAGAACCTGATCGGAGCCCTGCTG
TTCGACAGCGGCGAAACAGCCGAGAGAACCCGGCTGAAGAGAACCGCCAGAAGAAGATACACCAGACGGA
AGAACCGGATCTGCTATCTGCAAGAGATCTTCAGCAACGAGATGGCCAAGGTGGACGACAGCTTCTTCCA
CAGACTGGAAGAGTCCTTCCTGGTGGAAGAGGATAAGAAGCACGAGCGGCACCCCATCTTCGGCAACATC
GTGGACGAGGTGGCCTACCACGAGAAGTACCCCACCATCTACCACCTGAGAAAGAAACTGGTGGACAGCA
CCGACAAGGCCGACCTGCGGCTGATCTATCTGGCCCTGGCCCACATGATCAAGTTCCGGGGCCACTTCCT
GATCGAGGGCGACCTGAACCCCGACAACAGCGACGTGGACAAGCTGTTCATCCAGCTGGTGCAGACCTAC
AACCAGCTGTTCGAGGAAAACCCCATCAACGCCAGCGGCGTGGACGCCAAGGCCATCCTGTCTGCCAGAC
TGAGCAAGAGCAGACGGCTGGAAAATCTGATCGCCCAGCTGCCCGGCGAGAAGAAGAATGGCCTGTTCGG
AAACCTGATTGCCCTGAGCCTGGGCCTGACCCCCAACTTCAAGAGCAACTTCGACCTGGCCGAGGATGCC
AAACTGCAGCTGAGCAAGGACACCTACGACGACGACCTGGACAACCTGCTGGCCCAGATCGGCGACCAGT
ACGCCGACCTGTTTCTGGCCGCCAAGAACCTGTCCGACGCCATCCTGCTGAGCGACATCCTGAGAGTGAA
CACCGAGATCACCAAGGCCCCCCTGAGCGCCTCTATGATCAAGAGATACGACGAGCACCACCAGGACCTG
ACCCTGCTGAAAGCTCTCGTGCGGCAGCAGCTGCCTGAGAAGTACAAAGAGATTTTCTTCGACCAGAGCA
AGAACGGCTACGCCGGCTACATTGACGGCGGAGCCAGCCAGGAAGAGTTCTACAAGTTCATCAAGCCCAT
CCTGGAAAAGATGGACGGCACCGAGGAACTGCTCGTGAAGCTGAACAGAGAGGACCTGCTGCGGAAGCAG
CGGACCTTCGACAACGGCAGCATCCCCCACCAGATCCACCTGGGAGAGCTGCACGCCATTCTGCGGCGGC
AGGAAGATTTTTACCCATTCCTGAAGGACAACCGGGAAAAGATCGAGAAGATCCTGACCTTCCGCATCCC
CTACTACGTGGGCCCTCTGGCCAGGGGAAACAGCAGATTCGCCTGGATGACCAGAAAGAGCGAGGAAACC
ATCACCCCCTGGAACTTCGAGGAAGTGGTGGACAAGGGCGCTTCCGCCCAGAGCTTCATCGAGCGGATGA
CCAACTTCGATAAGAACCTGCCCAACGAGAAGGTGCTGCCCAAGCACAGCCTGCTGTACGAGTACTTCAC
CGTGTATAACGAGCTGACCAAAGTGAAATACGTGACCGAGGGAATGAGAAAGCCCGCTTTCCTGAGCGGC
GAGCAGAAAAAGGCCATCGTGGACCTGCTGTTCAAGACCAACCGGAAAGTGACCGTGAAGCAGCTGAAAG
AGGACTACTTCAAGAAAATCGAGTGTTTTGATAGTGTTGAAATTTCAGGAGTTGAAGATAGATTTAATGC
TTCATTAGGTACCTACCATGATTTGCTAAAAATTATTAAAGATAAAGATTTTTTGGATAATGAAGAAAAT
GAAGATATCTTAGAGGATATTGTTTTAACATTGACCTTATTTGAAGATAGGGAGATGATTGAGGAAAGAC
TTAAAACATATGCTCACCTCTTTGATGATAAGGTGATGAAACAGCTTAAACGTCGCCGTTATACTGGTTG
GGGACGTTTGTCTCGAAAATTGATTAATGGTATTAGGGATAAGCAATCTGGCAAAACAATATTAGATTTT
TTGAAATCAGATGGTTTTGCCAATCGCAATTTTATGCAGCTGATCCATGATGATAGTTTGACATTTAAAG
AAGACATTCAAAAAGCACAAGTGTCTGGACAAGGCGATAGTTTACATGAACATATTGCAAATTTAGCTGG
TAGCCCTGCTATTAAAAAAGGTATTTTACAGACTGTAAAAGTTGTTGATGAATTGGTCAAAGTAATGGGG
CGGCATAAGCCAGAAAATATCGTTATTGAAATGGCACGTGAAAATCAGACAACTCAAAAGGGCCAGAAAA
ATTCGCGAGAGCGTATGAAACGAATCGAAGAAGGTATCAAAGAATTAGGAAGTCAGATTCTTAAAGAGCA
TCCTGTTGAAAATACTCAATTGCAAAATGAAAAGCTCTATCTCTATTATCTCCAAAATGGAAGAGACATG
TATGTGGACCAAGAATTAGATATTAATCGTTTAAGTGATTATGATGTCGATCACATTGTTCCACAAAGTT
TCCTTAAAGACGATTCAATAGACAATAAGGTCTTAACGCGTTCTGATAAAAATCGTGGTAAATCGGATAA
CGTTCCAAGTGAAGAAGTAGTCAAAAAGATGAAAAACTATTGGAGACAACTTCTAAACGCCAAGTTAATC
ACTCAACGTAAGTTTGATAATTTAACGAAAGCTGAACGTGGAGGTTTGAGTGAACTTGATAAAGCTGGTT
TTATCAAACGCCAATTGGTTGAAACTCGCCAAATCACTAAGCATGTGGCACAAATTTTGGATAGTCGCAT
GAATACTAAATACGATGAAAATGATAAACTTATTCGAGAGGTTAAAGTGATTACCTTAAAATCTAAATTA
GTTTCTGACTTCCGAAAAGATTTCCAATTCTATAAAGTACGTGAGATTAACAATTACCATCATGCCCATG
ATGCGTATCTAAATGCCGTCGTTGGAACTGCTTTGATTAAGAAATATCCAAAACTTGAATCGGAGTTTGT
CTATGGTGATTATAAAGTTTATGATGTTCGTAAAATGATTGCTAAGTCTGAGCAAGAAATAGGCAAAGCA
ACCGCAAAATATTTCTTTTACTCTAATATCATGAACTTCTTCAAAACAGAAATTACACTTGCAAATGGAG
AGATTCGCAAACGCCCTCTAATCGAAACTAATGGGGAAACTGGAGAAATTGTCTGGGATAAAGGGCGAGA
TTTTGCCACAGTGCGCAAAGTATTGTCCATGCCCCAAGTCAATATTGTCAAGAAAACAGAAGTACAGACA
GGCGGATTCTCCAAGGAGTCAATCCGGCCCAAGCGGAACAGCGATAAGCTCATCGCGCGGAAAAAAGATT
GGGACCCTAAAAAGTATGGGGGGTTCTTGTGGCCGACGGTCGCTTACAGCGTCTTGGTCGTGGCAAAGGT
CGAAAAGGGCAAGTCGAAAAAGCTCAAATCGGTCAAAGAGTTGTTGGGTATTACGATTATGGAGCGGTCC
TCGTTCGAAAAGAACCCCATCGACTTTCTGGAAGCCAAAGGCTATAAGGAAGTCAAGAAGGATCTCATCA
TCAAATTGCCGAAATATTCCCTCTTTGAATTGGAAAACGGTCGTAAGCGTATGCTGGCCTCGGCGAAGCA
ACTGCAGAAAGGGAACGAATTGGCGCTCCCTTCCAAGTATGTGAACTTCCTCTACCTCGCGTCGCACTAC
GAGAAGTTGAAAGGGTCGCCAGAAGATAATGAACAAAAGCAGCTCTTTGTGGAGCAGCACAAGCATTACC
TCGACGAGATTATCGAGCAAATTAGCGAGTTCAGCAAACGGGTCATTCTCGCCGACGCCAATCTCGACAA
AGTGCTGTCCGCATACAATAAGCATCGGGACAAACCAATTCGGGAGCAAGCCGAAAATATCATCCACCTG
TTTACCTTGACCCGCCTGGGTGCCCCTCGCGCGTTCAAGTACTTTGATACCACCATCGACCCAAAACAGT
ACCGGTCCACGAAGGAGGTCCTCGATGCTACCCTCATCCATCAGAGCATTACCGGCCTCTATGAGACGCG
CATCGACCTCTCGCAGCTGGGGGGTGATTGATCTAGAGTCGACCTGCAGGCATGCAAGCTTGCGGCCGCG
TCGTGACTGGGAAAACCCTGGCGACTAGTCTTGGACTCCTGTTGATAGATCCAGTAATGACCTCAGAACT
CCATCTGGATTTGTTCAGAACGCTCGGTTGCCGCCGGGCGTTTTTTATTGGTGAGAATCCAGGGGTCCCT
TTAATTAATTGTTGACAATTAATCATCGGCATAGTATATCGGCATAGTATAATACGACAAGGTGAGGAAC
TAAACCCCTAGGCCGCGGCCGCGCGGAGACCCGAGACTGGTCTCAGTTTTAGAGCTAGAAATAGCAAGTT
AAAATAAGGCTAGTCCGTTATCAACTTGAAAAAGTGGCACCGAGTCGGTGCAATTCGAGCTCGGTACCCG
GGGATCCCAATAATTACGATTTACGTATTTAAATGAACCTTGACCGAACGCAGCGGTGGTAACGGCGCAG
TGGCGGTTTTCATGGCTTGTTATGACTGTTTTTTTGGGGTACAGTCTATGCCTCGGGCATCCAAGCAGCA
AGCGCGTTACGCCGTGGGTCGATGTTTGATGTTATGGAGCAGCAACGATGTTACGCAGCAGGGCAGTCGC
CCTAAAACAAAGTTAAACATCATGAGGGAAGCGGTGATCGCCGAAGTATCGACTCAACTATCAGAGGTAG
TTGGCGTCATCGAGCGCCATCTCGAACCGACGTTGCTGGCCGTACATTTGTACGGCTCCGCAGTGGATGG
CGGCCTGAAGCCACACAGTGATATTGATTTGCTGGTTACGGTGACCGTAAGGCTTGATGAAACAACGCGG
CGAGCTTTGATCAACGACCTTTTGGAAACTTCGGCTTCCCCTGGAGAGAGCGAGATTCTCCGCGCTGTAG
AAGTCACCATTGTTGTGCACGACGACATCATTCCGTGGCGTTATCCAGCTAAGCGCGAACTGCAATTTGG
AGAATGGCAGCGCAATGACATTCTTGCAGGTATCTTCGAGCCAGCCACGATCGACATTGATCTGGCTATC
TTGCTGACAAAAGCAAGAGAACATAGCGTTGCCTTGGTAGGTCCAGCGGCGGAGGAACTCTTTGATCCGG
TTCCTGAACAGGATCTATTTGAGGCGCTAAATGAAACCTTAACGCTATGGAACTCGCCGCCCGACTGGGC
TGGCGATGAGCGAAATGTAGTGCTTACGTTGTCCCGCATTTGGTACAGCGCAGTAACCGGCAAAATCGCG
CCGAAGGATGTCGCTGCCGACTGGGCAATGGAGCGCCTGCCGGCCCAGTATCAGCCCGTCATACTTGAAG
CTAGACAGGCTTATCTTGGACAAGAAGAAGATCGCTTGGCCTCGCGCGCAGATCAGTTGGAAGAATTTGT
CCACTACGTGAAAGGCGAGATCACCAAGGTAGTCGGCAAATAAGACAATTGTCCTTTTCCGCTGCATAAC
CCTGCTTCGGGGTCATTATAGCGATTTTTTCGGTATATCCATCCTTTTTCGCACGATATACAGGATTTTG
CCAAAGGGTTCGTGTAGACTTTCCTTGGTGTATCCAACGGCGTCAGCCGGGCAGGATAGGTGAAGTAGGC
CCACCCGCGAGCGGGTGTTCCTTCTTCACTGTCCCTTATTCGCACCTGGCGGTGCTCAACGGGAATCCTG
CTCTGCGAGGCTGGCCGTAGGCCGGCCGATAATCTCATGACCAAAATCCCTTAACGTGAGTTTTCGTTCC
ACTGAGCGTCAGACCCCGTAGAAAAGATCAAAGGATCTTCTTGAGATCCTTTTTTTCTGCGCGTAATCTG
CTGCTTGCAAACAAAAAAACCACCGCTACCAGCGGTGGTTTGTTTGCCGGATCAAGAGCTACCAACTCTT
TTTCCGAAGGTAACTGGCTTCAGCAGAGCGCAGATACCAAATACTGTTCTTCTAGTGTAGCCGTAGTTAG
GCCACCACTTCAAGAACTCTGTAGCACCGCCTACATACCTCGCTCTGCTAATCCTGTTACCAGTGGCTGC
TGCCAGTGGCGATAAGTCGTGTCTTACCGGGTTGGACTCAAGACGATAGTTACCGGATA
